>Addgene plasmid #23677 | pDONR223-TRIB3 | depositor partial sequence | sequence record 11194 | Author sequence
ATGCGAGCCACCCCTCTGGCTGCTCCTGCGGGTTCCCTGTCCAGGAAGAAGCGGTTGGAGTTGGATGACA
ACTTAGATACCGAGCGTCCCGTCCAGAAACGAGCTCGAAGTGGGCCCCAGCCCAGACTGCCCCCCTGCCT
GTTGCCCCTGAGCCCACCTACTGCTCCAGATCGTGCAACTGCTGTGGCCACTGCCTCCCGTCTTGGGCCC
TATGTCCTCCTGGAGCCCGAGGAGGGCGGGCGGGCCTACCAGGCCCTGCACTGCCCTACAGGCACTGAGT
ATACCTGCAAGGTGTACCCCGTCCAGGAAGCCCTGGCCGTGCTGGAGCCCTATGCGCGGCTGCCCCCGCA
CAAGCATGTGGCTCGGCCCACTGAGGTCCTGGCTGGTACCCAGCTCCTCTACGCCTTTTTCACTCGGACC
CATGGGGACATGCACAGCCTGGTGCGAAGCCGCCACCGTATCCCTGAGCCTGAGGCTGCCGTGCTCTTCC
GCCAGATGGCCACCGCCCTGGCGCACTGTCACCAGCACGGTCTGGTCCTGCGTGATCTCAAGCTGTGTCG
CTTTGTCTTCGCTGACCGTGAGAGGAAGAAGCTGGTGCTGGAGAACCTGGAGGACTCCTGCGTGCTGACT
GGGCCAGATGATTCCCTGTGGGACAAGCACGCGTGCCCAGCCTACGTGGGACCTGAGATACTCAGCTCAC
GGGCCTCATACTCGGGCAAGGCAGCCGATGTCTGGAGCCTGGGCGTGGCGCTCTTCACCATGCTGGCCGG
CCACTACCCCTTCCAGGACTCGGAGCCTGTCCTGCTCTTCGGCAAGATCCGCCGCGGGGCCTACGCCTTG
CCTGCAGGCCTCTCGGCCCCTGCCCGCTGTCTGGTTCGCTGCCTCCTTCGTCGGGAGCCAGCTGAACGGC
TCACAGCCACAGGCATCCTCCTGCACCCCTGGCTGCGACAGGACCCGATGCCCTTAGCCCCAACCCGATC
CCATCTCTGGGAGGCTGCCCAGGTGGTCCCTGATGGACTGGGGCTGGACGAAGCCAGGGAAGAGGAGGGA
GACAGAGAAGTGGTTCTGTATGGCTAG
