>Addgene plasmid #23677 | pDONR223-TRIB3 | addgene partial sequence | sequence record 29532 | 23677 with M13pUC-fwd
GCTCGGGCCCAATAATGATTTTATTTTGACTGATAGTGACCTGTTCGTTGCAACAAATTGATGAGCAATG
CTTTTTTATAATGCCAACTTTGTACAAAAAAGTTGGCATGCGAGCCACCACTCTGGCTGCTCCTGCGGGT
TCCCTGTCCAGGAAGAAGCGGTTGGAGTTGGATGACAACTTAGATACCGAGCGTCCCGTCCAGAAACGAG
CTCGAAGTGGGCCCCAGCCCAGACTGCCCCCCTGCCTGTTGCCCCTGAGCCCACCTACTGCTCCAGATCG
TGCAACTGCTGTGGCCACTGCCTCCCGTCTTGGGCCCTATGTCCTCCTGGAGCCCGAGGAGGGCGGGCGG
GCCTACCAGGCCCTGCACTGCCCTACAGGCACTGAGTATACCTGCAAGGTGTACCCCGTCCAGGAAGCCC
TGGCCGTGCTGGAGCCCTATGCGCGGCTGCCCCCGCACAAGCATGTGGCTCGGCCCACTGAGGTCCTGGC
TGGTACCCAGCTCCTCTACGCCTTTTTCACTCGGACCCATGGGGACATGCACAGCCTGGTGCGAAGCCGC
CACCGTATCCCTGAGCCTGAGGCTGCCGTGCTCTTCCGCCAGATGGCCACCGCCCTGGCGCACTGTCACC
AGCACGGTCTGGTCCTGCGTGATCTCAAGCTGT
