[The description below was written by a language model from this plasmid's Addgene catalogue record.]
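Description:
pDONR223-TRIB3 is a Gateway entry-type clone built on the Invitrogen pDONR223 donor backbone (about 5 kb without insert), carrying the human TRIB3 open reading frame (tribbles homolog 3, also known as TRB3, NIPK, SINK or SKIP3). It is maintained as a high-copy plasmid in standard E. coli cloning strains under spectinomycin selection. The roughly 1.1 kb insert was introduced by Gateway recombination, so it is expected to sit between the att recombination sites that allow it to be moved on to other vectors, and flanking M13 forward and reverse primer sites are used to sequence across it. The recorded clone differs from the reference protein by a P5T substitution. No feature table is provided, so details such as the specific origin of replication are not stated in the record.

The plasmid is a shuttle for the ORF rather than an expression construct. The record lists no promoter driving TRIB3 in mammalian cells, and the depositors explicitly warn against transfecting it directly. The ORF was deliberately cloned without a stop codon, so that recombination into a destination vector places it in frame with a C-terminal epitope tag and a stop codon supplied by that vector. The depositors point to a set of compatible lentiviral destination vectors (pLX301 to pLX304), obtained separately, for expressing such ORFs in mammalian cells. The clone belongs to a kit of ORF clones associated with a study of MAP kinase pathway reactivation as a route to resistance to RAF inhibition, and is suited to gain-of-function expression work once transferred to an appropriate expression backbone.
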