Addgene plasmid #23677: pDONR223-TRIB3
Depositing lab: William Hahn & David Root. Depositing organization: Dana-Farber Cancer Institute. Publication: COT drives resistance to RAF inhibition through MAP kinase pathway reactivation. Johannessen CM, Boehm JS, Kim SY, Thomas SR, Wardwell L, Johnson LA, Emery CM, Stransky N, Cogdill AP, Barretina J, Caponigro G, Hieronymus H, Murray RR, Salehi-Ashtiani K, Hill DE, Vidal M, Zhao JJ, Yang X, Alkan O, Kim S, Harris JL, Wilson CJ, Myer VE, Finan PM, Root DE, Roberts TM, Golub T, Flaherty KT, Dummer R, Weber BL, Sellers WR, Schlegel R, Wargo JA, Hahn WC, Garraway LA. Nature. 2010 Dec 16;468(7326):968-72. doi: 10.1038/nature09627 PubMed 21107320.
Backbone
  Vector backbone: pDONR223
  Backbone manufacturer: Invitrogen
  Backbone size w/o insert (bp): 5005
  Vector type: Gateway Donor vector
Growth in bacteria
  Bacterial resistance: Spectinomycin, 50 μg/mL
  Growth temperature: 37°C
  Growth strain: DH5alpha
  Copy number: High Copy
Gene/Insert
  Gene/Insert name: TRIB3 (alt name: tribbles homolog 3 (Drosophila))
  Species: H. sapiens (human)
  Insert size (bp): 1077
  Mutation: P5T
  Entrez Gene: TRIB3 (a.k.a. C20orf97, NIPK, SINK, SKIP3, TRB3)
  Cloning method: Gateway Cloning
  Sequencing primers: 5′ M13pUC-fwd; 3′ M13rev
Terms and licenses: Academic/Nonprofit Terms; Industry Terms: Not Available to Industry
Depositor comments: The ORF has no Stop codon. This design enables easy recombination into a destination vector to add an epitope tag of choice and Stop codon to the ORF. Do NOT use this plasmid directly for transfections. A set of 4 custom lentiviral vectors is available ( pLX301 (http://www.addgene.org/25895/) , pLX302 (http://www.addgene.org/25896/) , pLX303 (http://www.addgene.org/25897/) , pLX304 (http://www.addgene.org/25890/) ) to be used to express these ORFs in mammalian cells. These plasmids are not included in the kit and must be ordered separately.
How to cite: pDONR223-TRIB3 was a gift from William Hahn & David Root (Addgene plasmid # 23677 ; http://n2t.net/addgene:23677 ; RRID:Addgene_23677)
